>Addgene plasmid #22182 | pEBG-hBEN L38&45P | addgene partial sequence | sequence record 27993 | 22182 with pGEX5
CTGGTTCCGCGTGGATCCACTAGTGGTACCATCGATGGAATGGCCTTGCTGGGTAAGCGCTGTGACGTCC
CCACCAACGGCTGCGGACCCGACCGCTGGAACTCCGCGTTCACCCGCAAAGACGAGATCATCACCAGCCT
CGTGTCTGCCCCAGACTCCATGTGCTCAGCGCCGTCCAAACTGAACGCCGAGGTGGCCTGTGTCGCCGTG
CACGATGAGAGCGCCTTTGTGGTGGGCACAGAGAAGGGGAGAATGTTCCTGAATGCCCGGAAGGAGCTAC
AGTCAGACTTCCTCAGGTTCTGCCGAGGGCCCCCGTGGAAGGATCCGGAGGCAGAGCACCCCAAGAAGGT
GCAGCGGGGCGAGGGTGGAGGCCGTAGCCTCCCTCGGTCCTCCCTGGAACACGGCTCAGATGTGTACCTT
CTGCGGAAGATGGTAGAGGAGGTGTTTGATGTTCTTTATAGCGAGGCCCTGGGAAGGGCCAGTGTGGTGC
CACTGCCCTATGAGAGGCTGCTCAGGGAGCCAGGGCTGCTGGCCGTGCAGGGGCTGCCCGAAGGCCTGGC
CTTCCGAAGGCCAGCCGAGTATGACCCCAAGGCCCTCATGGCCATCCTGGAACACAGCCACCGCATCCGC
TTCAAGCTCAAGAGGCCACTTGAGGATGGCGGGCGGGACTCGAANGCCCTGGTGGANCTGAACGGTGTCT
CCCTGATTCCC
