[The description below was written by a language model from this plasmid's Addgene catalogue record.]
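Description:
pEBG-hBEN L38&45P is a mammalian expression plasmid built on the pEBG backbone (about 6 kb without insert), a vector designed to produce glutathione S-transferase fusion proteins in mammalian cells. It is propagated in E. coli under ampicillin selection; the record lists the copy number as unknown and names neither the origin of replication nor any mammalian selection marker. The promoter is also not stated explicitly, although the recommended 5′ sequencing primer is an EF-1α forward primer, which suggests that the fusion cassette sits downstream of an EF-1α promoter.

The insert is an approximately 2.9 kb human cDNA for hBEN (also called MusTRD1), the product of the GTF2IRD1 gene and a member of the TFII-I family of transcription factors. It carries two point substitutions, leucine 38 to proline and leucine 45 to proline. The record does not say what these changes do. The protein is expressed with GST and His tags at its N terminus, which allow recovery on glutathione or metal-chelate resins and detection with tag-specific antibodies. The insert was recorded as cloned between ClaI and NotI sites, but the depositor cautions that these sites may be incorrect, and it is unknown whether they survived cloning.

The associated work concerns the regulation of immunoglobulin promoter activity by TFII-I class factors. The construct is therefore best suited to expressing the tagged mutant in transfected mammalian cells, for pull-down, interaction or transcriptional assays alongside the wild-type protein. No feature table was supplied, so element positions cannot be confirmed.
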