Addgene plasmid #22182: pEBG-hBEN L38&45P
Depositing lab: Ananda Roy. Depositing organization: Tufts University. Publication: Regulation of immunoglobulin promoter activity by TFII-I class transcription factors. Tantin D, Tussie-Luna MI, Roy AL, Sharp PA. J Biol Chem. 2004 Feb 13. 279(7):5460-9. 10.1074/jbc.M311177200 PubMed 14645227.
Backbone
  Vector backbone: pEBG
  Backbone size w/o insert (bp): 6000
  Vector type: Mammalian Expression
Growth in bacteria
  Bacterial resistance: Ampicillin, 100 μg/mL
  Growth temperature: 37°C
  Growth strain: DH5alpha
  Copy number: Unknown
Gene/Insert
  Gene/Insert name: hBEN (alt name: MusTRD1)
  Species: H. sapiens (human)
  Insert size (bp): 2900
  Mutation: Changed Leucine 38 to Proline and changed Leucine 45 to Proline
  Entrez Gene: GTF2IRD1 (a.k.a. BEN, CREAM1, GTF3, MUSTRD1, RBAP2, WBS, WBSCR11, WBSCR12, hMusTRD1alpha1)
  Tag / fusion protein: GST (N terminal on insert); His (N terminal on insert)
  Cloning method: Restriction Enzyme; 5′ cloning site ClaI (unknown if destroyed); 3′ cloning site NotI (unknown if destroyed)
  Sequencing primers: 5′ EF-1a Forward
Terms and licenses: Academic/Nonprofit Terms; Industry Terms: Not Available to Industry
Depositor comments: Restriction sites may be incorrect.
How to cite: pEBG-hBEN L38&45P was a gift from Ananda Roy (Addgene plasmid # 22182 ; http://n2t.net/addgene:22182 ; RRID:Addgene_22182)
